>Addgene plasmid #15905 | pRK5myc Cdc42 wt | addgene partial sequence | sequence record 22300 | SP6 5'-ATTTAGGTGACACTATAG-3'
GTGTCCACTCCCAGGTCCAACTGCACCTCGGTTCTATCGATTGAATTGGCCACCATGGAGCAGAAGCTGA
TCTCCGAGGAGGACCTGGGATCCCCGCAGACAATTAAGTGTGTTGTTGTGGGCGATGGTGCTGTTGGTAA
AACATGTCTCCTGATATCCTACACAACAAACAAATTTCCATCGGAGTATGTACCGACTGTTTTTGACAAC
TATGCAGTCACAGTTATGATTGGTGGAGAACCATATACTCTTGGACTTTTTGATACTGCAGGGCAAGAGG
ATTATGACAGATTACGACCGCTGAGTTATCCACAAACAGATGTATTTCTAGTCTGTTTTTCAGTGGTCTC
TCCATCTTCATTTGAAAACGTGAAAGAAAAGTGGGTGCCTGAGATAACTCACCACTGTCCAAAGACTCCT
TTCTTGCTTGTTGGGACTCAAATTGATCTCAGAGATGACCCCTCTACTATTGAGAAACTTGCCAAGAACA
AACAGAAGCCTATCACTCCAGAGACTGCTGAAAAGCTGGCCCGTGACCTGAAGGCTGTCAAGTATGTGGA
GTGTTCTGCACTTACACAGAGAGGTCTGAAGAATGTGTTTGATGAGGCTATCCTAGCTGCCCTCGAGCCT
CCGGAAACTCAACCCAAAAGGAAGTGCTGTATATTCTAAGAATTCCTGCAGAAGCTTGGCCGCCATGGCC
CAACTTGTTTATTGCAGCT
