[The description below was written by a language model from this plasmid's Addgene catalogue record.]
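Description:
pRK5myc Cdc42 wt is a mammalian expression plasmid built on the pRK5-myc backbone (about 4.75 kb without insert) and carrying the wild-type human CDC42 coding sequence as an insert of roughly 600 bp. It is maintained as a high-copy plasmid in E. coli under ampicillin selection. The record lists no mammalian selection marker, origin of replication or promoter. pRK5-family vectors are generally known to drive expression from a CMV promoter, but no feature table is available here to confirm the regulatory elements in this construct.

The Cdc42 cDNA was cloned by restriction digestion between BamHI at the 5′ end and EcoRI at the 3′ end, and both sites remain intact, so the insert can be excised or exchanged. Because the insert sits downstream of the backbone-encoded myc epitope, the protein is produced with an N-terminal myc tag, which allows detection by immunofluorescence or immunoblotting and distinguishes it from endogenous Cdc42. The isoform annotation is somewhat ambiguous. The insert name specifies the placental isoform, while the depositor comment refers to the G25K isoform, described as a splice variant of Cdc42 with a different C-terminus. Users for whom isoform identity matters should verify the C-terminal sequence.

Cdc42 is a Rho-family small GTPase that regulates actin organisation, filopodium formation and cell polarity. This wild-type construct suits transient expression in mammalian cells to study those processes, in line with the associated work on Rho GTPase control of polarity, protrusion and adhesion during cell movement. It would typically serve as the reference alongside activated or dominant-negative mutants.
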