Addgene plasmid #15905: pRK5myc Cdc42 wt
Depositing lab: Alan Hall. Depositing organization: University College London. Publication: Rho GTPases control polarity, protrusion, and adhesion during cell movement. Nobes CD, Hall A. J Cell Biol. 1999 Mar 22. 144(6):1235-44. 10.1083/jcb.144.6.1235 PubMed 10087266.
Backbone
  Vector backbone: pRK5-myc
  Backbone size w/o insert (bp): 4750
  Vector type: Mammalian Expression
Growth in bacteria
  Bacterial resistance: Ampicillin, 100 μg/mL
  Growth temperature: 37°C
  Growth strain: DH5alpha
  Copy number: High Copy
Gene/Insert
  Gene/Insert name: Cdc42 (placental isoform) (alt name: Cdc42)
  Species: H. sapiens (human)
  Insert size (bp): 600
  Entrez Gene: CDC42 (a.k.a. CDC42Hs, G25K, TKS)
  Tag / fusion protein: myc (N terminal on backbone)
  Cloning method: Restriction Enzyme; 5′ cloning site BamHI (not destroyed); 3′ cloning site EcoRI (not destroyed)
  Sequencing primers: 5′ SP6
Terms and licenses: Academic/Nonprofit Terms; Industry Terms: Not Available to Industry
Depositor comments: G25K isoform of Cdc42: splice variant of Cdc42 with different C-terminus.
How to cite: pRK5myc Cdc42 wt was a gift from Alan Hall (Addgene plasmid # 15905 ; http://n2t.net/addgene:15905 ; RRID:Addgene_15905)
